>Addgene plasmid #241831 | pRsetB-CitA-Tq-HR | addgene full sequence | sequence record 488945 | Addgene NGS Result
AAAAAAACCACCGCTACCAGCGGTGGTTTGTTTGCCGGATCAAGAGCTACCAACTCTTTTTCCGAAGGTA
ACTGGCTTCAGCAGAGCGCAGATACCAAATACTGTTCTTCTAGTGTAGCCGTAGTTAGGCCACCACTTCA
AGAACTCTGTAGCACCGCCTACATACCTCGCTCTGCTAATCCTGTTACCAGTGGCTGCTGCCAGTGGCGA
TAAGTCGTGTCTTACCGGGTTGGACTCAAGACGATAGTTACCGGATAAGGCGCAGCGGTCGGGCTGAACG
GGGGGTTCGTGCACACAGCCCAGCTTGGAGCGAACGACCTACACCGAACTGAGATACCTACAGCGTGAGC
TATGAGAAAGCGCCACGCTTCCCGAAGGGAGAAAGGCGGACAGGTATCCGGTAAGCGGCAGGGTCGGAAC
AGGAGAGCGCACGAGGGAGCTTCCAGGGGGAAACGCCTGGTATCTTTATAGTCCTGTCGGGTTTCGCCAC
CTCTGACTTGAGCGTCGATTTTTGTGATGCTCGTCAGGGGGGCGGAGCCTATGGAAAAACGCCAGCAACG
CGGCCTTTTTACGGTTCCTGGCCTTTTGCTGGCCTTTTGCTCACATGTTCTTTCCTGCGTTATCCCCTGA
TTCTGTGGATAACCGTATTACCGCCTTTGAGTGAGCTGATACCGCTCGCCGCAGCCGAACGACCGAGCGC
AGCGAGTCAGTGAGCGAGGAAGCGGAAGAGCGCCCAATACGCAAACCGCCTCTCCCCGCGCGTTGGCCGA
TTCATTAATGCAGGATCTCGATCCCGCGAAATTAATACGACTCACTATAGGGAGACCACAACGGTTTCCC
TCTAGAAATAATTTTGTTTAACTTTAAGAAGGAGATATACATATGAAACATCACCATCATCATCATCATG
TGAGCAAGGGCGAGGAGCTGTTCACCGGGGTGGTGCCCATCCTGGTCGAGCTGGACGGCGACGTAAACGG
CCACAAGTTCAGCGTGTCCGGCGAGGGCGAGGGCGATGCCACCTACGGCAAGCTGACCCTGAAGTTCATC
TGCACCACCGGCAAGCTGCCCGTGCCCTGGCCCACCCTCGTGACCACCCTGTCCTGGGGCGTGCAGTGCT
TCGCCCGCTACCCCGACCACATGAAGCAGCACGACTTCTTCAAGTCCGCCATGCCCGAAGGCTACGTCCA
GGAGCGCACCATCTTCTTCAAGGACGACGGCAACTACAAGACCCGCGCCGAGGTGAAGTTCGAGGGCGAC
ACCCTGGTGAACCGCATCGAGCTGAAGGGCATCGACTTCAAGGAGGACGGCAACATCCTGGGGCACAAGC
TGGAGTACAACTTCACCGGCCCCAAAGTGGACATTACAGAAGAACGCCTGCATTATCAAGTTGGTCAGCG
CGCACTGATCCAGGCTATGCAGATCTCTGCCATGCCAGAGCTGGTTGAGGCTGTTCAGAAACGCGACCTG
GCCCGCATTAAGGCCCTGATCGACCCTATGCGCAGCTTCAGCGACGCCACTTACATCACTGTTGGCGACG
CCTCCGGCCAGCGTCTCTACCACGTTAACCCTGACGAGATCGGCAAATCGATGGAGGGTGGTGACAGCGA
CGAAGCTTTGATCAACGCTGCATCCTACGTTAGCGTTCGCAAGGGAGCCCTGGGCAGCTCCCTGCGCGGC
AAGTCCCCTATCCAGGACGCCACCGGCAAGGTTATCGGCATCGTTAGCGTTGGCTACACCATCGAACAGC
TGGTGGACAACGATTTCAACGTCTATATCACCGCCGACAAGCAGAAGAACGGCATCAAGGCCAACTTCAA
GATCCGCCACAACATCGAGGACGGCGGCGTGCAGCTCGCCGACCACTACCAGCAGAACACCCCCATCGGC
GACGGCCCCGTGCTGCTGCCCGACAACCACTACCTGAGCACCCAGTCCAAGCTGAGCAAAGACCCCAACG
AGAAGCGCGATCACATGGTCCTACTGGAGTTCGTGACCGCCGCCGGGATCACTCTCGGCATGGACGAGCT
GTACCAGTGATTTCCGGACTAGCATAACCCCTTGGGGCCTCTAAACGGGTCTTGAGGGGTTTTTTGCTGA
GCTCCGAGGGGCCCAAGCT
[35 nt withheld, positions 2120-2154]
CCTTTGACGTTGGAGTCCACGTTCTTT
[37 nt withheld, positions 2182-2218]
ACCCTATCTCGGTCTATTCTTTTGATTTATAAGGGATTTTGCCGATTTCGGCCTATTGGTTAAAAAATGA
GCTGATTTAACAAAAATTTAACGCGAATTTTAACAAAATATTAACGCTTACAATTTAGGTGGCACTTTTC
GGGGAAATGTGCGCGGAACCCCTATTTGTTTATTTTTCTAAATACATTCAAATATGTATCCGCTCATGAG
ACAATAACCCTGATAAATGCTTCAATAATATTGAAAAAGGAAGAGTATGATTGAACAAGATGGATTGCAC
GCAGGTTCTCCGGCCGCTTGGGTGGAGAGGCTATTCGGCTATGACTGGGCACAACAGACAATCGGCTGCT
CTGATGCCGCCGTGTTCCGGCTGTCAGCGCAGGGGCGCCCGGTTCTTTTTGTCAAGACCGACCTGTCCGG
TGCCCTGAATGAACTGCAAGACGAGGCAGCGCGGCTATCGTGGCTGGCCACGACGGGCGTTCCTTGCGCA
GCTGTGCTCGACGTTGTCACTGAAGCGGGAAGGGACTGGCTGCTATTGGGCGAAGTGCCGGGGCAGGATC
TCCTGTCATCTCACCTTGCTCCTGCCGAGAAAGTATCCATCATGGCTGATGCAATGCGGCGGCTGCATAC
GCTTGATCCGGCTACCTGCCCATTCGACCACCAAGCGAAACATCGCATCGAGCGAGCACGTACTCGGATG
GAAGCCGGTCTTGTCGATCAGGATGATCTGGACGAAGAGCATCAGGGGCTCGCGCCAGCCGAACTGTTCG
CCAGGCTCAAGGCGAGCATGCCCGACGGCGAGGATCTCGTCGTGACCCATGGCGATGCCTGCTTGCCGAA
TATCATGGTGGAAAATGGCCGCTTTTCTGGATTCATCGACTGTGGCCGGCTGGGTGTGGCGGACCGCTAT
CAGGACATAGCGTTGGCTACCCGTGATATTGCTGAAGAGCTTGGCGGCGAATGGGCTGACCGCTTCCTCG
TGCTTTACGGTATCGCCGCTCCCGATTCGCAGCGCATCGCCTTCTATCGCCTTCTTGACGAGTTCTTCTG
ACTGTCAGACCAAGTTTACTCATATATACTTTAGATTGATTTAAAACTTCATTTTTAATTTAAAAGGATC
TAGGTGAAGATCCTTTTTGATAATCTCATGACCAAAATCCCTTAACGTGAGTTTTCGTTCCACTGAGCGT
CAGACCCCGTAGAAAAGATCAAAGGATCTTCTTGAGATCCTTTTTTTCTGCGCGTAATCTGCTGCTTGCA
AAC
Features (pLannotate 1.2.2; 11 found; start..end, strand, type, name):
    730..783     +  CDS            lacI (fragment): lac repressor; lacI; The lac repressor binds to the lac operator to inhibit transcription in E. coli. This inhibition can be relieved by adding lactose or isopropyl-β-D-thiogalactopyranoside (IPTG).
    803..821     +  promoter       T7 promoter: promoter for bacteriophage T7 RNA polymerase
    853..875     +  RBS            RBS: efficient ribosome binding site from bacteriophage T7 gene 10 (Olins and Rangwala, 1989)
    910..1342    +  CDS            VN155(I152L) (fragment): improved N-terminal fragment of mVenus for use in bimolecular fluorescence complementation (BiFC) (Kodama and Hu, 2010)
   1360..1752    +  CDS            citA (fragment): CITA_KLEPN - Experimental evidence at protein level: Swiss-Prot protein existence level 1. Member of the two-component regulatory system CitA/CitB. Probably activates CitB by phosphorylation. The periplasmic domain binds H-citrate(2-), which is essential for induction of the citrate- fermentation genes. From Klebsiella pneumoniae.
   1767..2040    +  CDS            EBFP (fragment): enhanced blue variant of GFP mammalian codon-optimized
   2049..2096    +  terminator     T7 terminator: transcription terminator for bacteriophage T7 RNA polymerase
   2120..2344    +  rep_origin     M13 ori (fragment) (sequence partly withheld): M13 bacteriophage origin of replication; arrow indicates direction of (+) strand synthesis
   2370..2474    +  promoter       AmpR promoter: bla
   2475..3269    +  CDS            NeoR/KanR: aminoglycoside phosphotransferase from Tn5; aph(3')-II (or nptII); confers resistance to neomycin, kanamycin, and G418 (Geneticin®)
   3440..547     +  rep_origin     ori (across the origin): high-copy-number ColE1/pMB1/pBR322/pUC origin of replication
