[The description below was written by a language model from this plasmid's Addgene catalogue record and pLannotate feature annotations shown in this document.]
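Description:
pRsetB-CitA-Tq-HR is a small (about 3.5 kb) bacterial expression plasmid built on the pRsetB backbone and designed to produce the "high-range" version of CitA-Tq, a genetically encoded fluorescent citrate sensor, in E. coli. It replicates from a high-copy ColE1/pUC-type origin and is selected with kanamycin. The resistance gene is annotated as the Tn5 aminoglycoside phosphotransferase (NeoR/KanR) and is driven by the bla (AmpR) promoter. A fragment of an M13/f1-type phage origin and a short remnant of lacI are also detected, both apparently backbone leftovers.

The expression cassette consists of a T7 promoter, the strong phage T7 gene 10 ribosome binding site, the sensor open reading frame and a T7 terminator, so transcription depends on a host that supplies T7 RNA polymerase. The 1,158 bp insert is preceded by a backbone-encoded N-terminal 7xHis tag, which allows metal-affinity purification. In the feature table, the coding region appears as a fragment of the Klebsiella pneumoniae sensor kinase CitA, whose periplasmic domain binds citrate. This fragment is flanked on each side by pieces of a GFP-family fluorescent protein. The software labels these pieces as Venus- and EBFP-like fragments, but that reflects only homology. The "Tq" in the name suggests an mTurquoise-type protein, although the record does not state this explicitly.

This layout is consistent with a single-fluorophore sensor in which the citrate-binding domain is inserted into the fluorescent protein, so that ligand binding changes its fluorescence. The plasmid is suited to producing recombinant sensor protein for purification and in vitro characterisation. It comes from work on citrate dynamics in neurons.
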