Addgene plasmid #241831: pRsetB-CitA-Tq-HR
Purpose: Bacterial expression vector for CitA-Tq-HR (high-range)
Depositing lab: Gary Yellen. Depositing organization: Harvard Medical School. Publication: Activity-dependent citrate dynamics in neurons. Rosen PC, Fu P, Ferran B, Kim E, Brooks DJ, Lim DC, Diaz-Garcia CM, Yellen G. Proc Natl Acad Sci U S A. 2025 Oct 14;122(41):e2519902122. doi: 10.1073/pnas.2519902122. Epub 2025 Oct 10. PubMed 41071660.
Backbone
  Vector backbone: pRsetB
  Vector type: Bacterial Expression
Growth in bacteria
  Bacterial resistance: Kanamycin, 50 μg/mL
  Growth temperature: 37°C
  Growth strain: DH5alpha
  Copy number: High Copy
Gene/Insert
  Gene/Insert name: CitA-Tq-HR
  Insert size (bp): 1158
  Tag / fusion protein: 7xHis (N terminal on backbone)
Terms and licenses: Academic/Nonprofit Terms; Industry Terms: Not Available to Industry
How to cite: pRsetB-CitA-Tq-HR was a gift from Gary Yellen (Addgene plasmid # 241831 ; http://n2t.net/addgene:241831 ; RRID:Addgene_241831)
